Addgene plasmid #183816: pLenti-CD74-ROS1 L2086F
Purpose: Express CD74-ROS1 fusion (C6;R34) harboring ROS1 L2086F mutation in mammalian cells
Depositing lab: Aaron Hata. Depositing organization: Massachusetts General Hospital. Publication: Spectrum of Mechanisms of Resistance to Crizotinib and Lorlatinib in ROS1 Fusion-Positive Lung Cancer. Lin JJ, Choudhury NJ, Yoda S, Zhu VW, Johnson TW, Sakhtemani R, Dagogo-Jack I, Digumarthy SR, Lee C, Do A, Peterson J, Prutisto-Chang K, Malik W, Hubbeling HG, Langenbucher A, Schoenfeld AJ, Falcon CJ, Temel JS, Sequist LV, Yeap BY, Lennerz JK, Shaw AT, Lawrence MS, Ou SI, Hata AN, Drilon A, Gainor JF. Clin Cancer Res. 2021 May 15;27(10):2899-2909. doi: 10.1158/1078-0432.CCR-21-0032. Epub 2021 Mar 8. PubMed 33685866.
Backbone
  Vector backbone: pLenti
  Backbone size w/o insert (bp): 7877
  Total vector size (bp): 9430
  Vector type: Mammalian Expression, Lentiviral
  Selectable markers: Puromycin
Growth in bacteria
  Bacterial resistance: Ampicillin, 100 μg/mL
  Growth temperature: 37°C
  Growth strain: NEB Stable
  Copy number: Unknown
Gene/Insert 1
  Gene/Insert name: ROS Proto-Oncogene 1, Receptor Tyrosine Kinase (alt name: ROS1)
  Species: H. sapiens (human)
  Insert size (bp): 1488
  Mutation: L2086F
  GenBank ID: NP_002935
  Entrez Gene: ROS1 (a.k.a. MCF3, ROS, c-ros-1)
  Promoter: CMV
  Tag / fusion protein: The fusion protein of CD74 exon 1-6 and ROS1 exon 34-43
  Cloning method: TOPO Cloning
  Sequencing primers: 5′ T7
Gene/Insert 2
  Gene/Insert name: CD74 molecule (alt name: CD74)
  Species: H. sapiens (human)
  Insert size (bp): 625
  GenBank ID: NM_001025159.3
  Entrez Gene: CD74 (a.k.a. CLIP, DHLAG, HLADG, II, Ia-GAMMA, p33)
  Promoter: CMV
  Tag / fusion protein: The fusion protein of CD74 exon 1-6 and ROS1 exon 34-43
  Cloning method: TOPO Cloning
  Sequencing primers: 5′ T7
Terms and licenses: Academic/Nonprofit Terms; Industry Terms: Not Available to Industry
How to cite: pLenti-CD74-ROS1 L2086F was a gift from Aaron Hata (Addgene plasmid # 183816 ; http://n2t.net/addgene:183816 ; RRID:Addgene_183816)
