[The description below was written by a language model from this plasmid's Addgene catalogue record and the feature table of its GenBank file.]
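Description:
pLenti-CD74-ROS1 L2086F is an HIV-1-based lentiviral expression plasmid for producing the oncogenic CD74-ROS1 fusion kinase, carrying the ROS1 L2086F substitution, in mammalian cells. It is propagated in E. coli through a high-copy ColE1/pUC-type origin with ampicillin selection (AmpR). The viral portion comprises a full-length HIV-1 LTR on the upstream side (annotated in the table as a 3' LTR, although it occupies the 5' position), the Psi packaging signal, the Rev response element, the cPPT/CTS, and a U3-deleted self-inactivating 3' LTR. Together these allow the transcript to be packaged into particles and integrated into target cells, with the viral promoter inactivated after integration.

The payload is driven by the CMV enhancer/promoter. The human fusion, described as C6;R34, joins CD74 exons 1–6 to ROS1 exons 34–43. It is not annotated as a feature, but the roughly 2.1 kb interval between the attB1 and attB2 Gateway recombination sites matches the combined size of the two listed inserts. The catalogue names TOPO cloning as the method, so the attB sites suggest a later Gateway transfer, although the record does not say this. FLAG and HA tag sequences lie just downstream of attB2, and the record does not state whether they are translated in frame with the fusion. An EMCV IRES then directs translation of puromycin N-acetyltransferase from the same transcript, linking drug selection to fusion expression, and a WPRE enhances transcript expression.

The sequence record is 9989 bp, whereas the catalogue lists a total size of 9430 bp. The associated work concerns resistance to crizotinib and lorlatinib in ROS1 fusion-positive lung cancer, which is consistent with using the construct to make stable cell lines for testing this mutation's effect on inhibitor sensitivity.
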