LOCUS       Exported 9989 bp ds-DNA circular SYN 28-APR-2022
DEFINITION  Express CD74-ROS1 fusion (C6;R34) harboring ROS1 L2086F mutation in
            mammalian cells.
ACCESSION   .
VERSION     .
KEYWORDS    pLenti-CD74-ROS1 L2086F
SOURCE      synthetic DNA construct
  ORGANISM  synthetic DNA construct
REFERENCE   1 (bases 1 to 9989)
  AUTHORS   Lin JJ, Choudhury NJ, Yoda S, Zhu VW, Johnson TW, Sakhtemani R,
            Dagogo-Jack I, Digumarthy SR, Lee C, Do A, Peterson J,
            Prutisto-Chang K, Malik W, Hubbeling HG, Langenbucher A, Schoenfeld
            AJ, Falcon CJ, Temel JS, Sequist LV, Yeap BY, Lennerz JK, Shaw AT,
            Lawrence MS, Ou SI, Hata AN, Drilon A, Gainor JF
  TITLE     Spectrum of Mechanisms of Resistance to Crizotinib and Lorlatinib in
            ROS1 Fusion-Positive Lung Cancer.
  JOURNAL   Clin Cancer Res. 2021 May 15;27(10):2899-2909. doi:
            10.1158/1078-0432.CCR-21-0032. Epub 2021 Mar 8.
  PUBMED    33685866
REFERENCE   2 (bases 1 to 9989)
  AUTHORS   .
  TITLE     Direct Submission
  JOURNAL   Exported Apr 28, 2022 from SnapGene Server 1.1.58
            http://www.snapgene.com
FEATURES             Location/Qualifiers
     source          1..9989
                     /organism="synthetic DNA construct"
                     /mol_type="other DNA"
     promoter        142..345
                     /label=CMV promoter
                     /note="human cytomegalovirus (CMV) immediate early
                     promoter"
     primer_bind     296..316
                     /label=CMV-F
                     /note="Human CMV immediate early promoter, forward primer"
     primer_bind     342..366
                     /label=LNCX
                     /note="Human CMV promoter, forward primer"
     primer_bind     441..460
                     /label=T7
                     /note="T7 promoter, forward primer"
     promoter        441..459
                     /label=T7 promoter
                     /note="promoter for bacteriophage T7 RNA polymerase"
     protein_bind    489..513
                     /gene="mutant version of attB"
                     /label=attB1
                     /bound_moiety="BP Clonase(TM)"
                     /note="recombination site for the Gateway(R) BP reaction"
     protein_bind    complement(2662..2686)
                     /gene="mutant version of attB"
                     /label=attB2
                     /bound_moiety="BP Clonase(TM)"
                     /note="recombination site for the Gateway(R) BP reaction"
     CDS             2718..2741
                     /codon_start=1
                     /product="FLAG(R) epitope tag, followed by an enterokinase
                     cleavage site"
                     /label=FLAG
                     /translation="DYKDDDDK"
     CDS             2757..2783
                     /codon_start=1
                     /product="HA (human influenza hemagglutinin) epitope tag"
                     /label=HA
                     /translation="YPYDVPDYA"
     misc_feature    2806..3358
                     /label=IRES
                     /note="internal ribosome entry site (IRES) of the
                     encephalomyocarditis virus (EMCV)"
     primer_bind     complement(2950..2967)
                     /label=IRES reverse
                     /note="IRES internal ribosome entry site, reverse primer.
                     Also called pCDH-rev"
     primer_bind     3177..3196
                     /label=IRES-F
                     /note="IRES internal ribosome entry site, forward primer"
     CDS             3370..3969
                     /codon_start=1
                     /gene="pac from Streptomyces alboniger"
                     /product="puromycin N-acetyltransferase"
                     /label=PuroR
                     /note="confers resistance to puromycin"
                     /translation="MTEYKPTVRLATRDDVPRAVRTLAAAFADYPATRHTVDPDRHIER
                     VTELQELFLTRVGLDIGKVWVADDGAAVAVWTTPESVEAGAVFAEIGPRMAELSGSRLA
                     AQQQMEGLLAPHRPKEPAWFLATVGVSPDHQGKGLGSAVVLPGVEAAERAGVPAFLETS
                     APRNLPFYERLGFTVTADVEVPEGPRTWCMTRKPGA"
     primer_bind     complement(3370..3389)
                     /label=Puro-R
                     /note="Puromycin resistance gene, reverse primer. Also
                     called puro-variant-R"
     primer_bind     3866..3886
                     /label=Puro-F
                     /note="Puromycin resistance gene, forward primer"
     misc_feature    3986..4574
                     /label=WPRE
                     /note="woodchuck hepatitis virus posttranscriptional
                     regulatory element"
     primer_bind     complement(4039..4059)
                     /label=WPRE-R
                     /note="WPRE, reverse primer"
     CDS             complement(4457..4468)
                     /codon_start=1
                     /product="Factor Xa recognition and cleavage site"
                     /label=Factor Xa site
                     /translation="IEGR"
     LTR             4649..4882
                     /label=3' LTR (Delta-U3)
                     /note="self-inactivating 3' long terminal repeat (LTR) from
                     HIV-1"
     primer_bind     complement(5001..5019)
                     /label=pBRforEco
                     /note="pBR322 vectors, upsteam of EcoRI site, forward
                     primer"
     promoter        5087..5191
                     /gene="bla"
                     /label=AmpR promoter
     CDS             5192..6052
                     /codon_start=1
                     /gene="bla"
                     /product="beta-lactamase"
                     /label=AmpR
                     /note="confers resistance to ampicillin, carbenicillin, and
                     related antibiotics"
                     /translation="MSIQHFRVALIPFFAAFCLPVFAHPETLVKVKDAEDQLGARVGYI
                     ELDLNSGKILESFRPEERFPMMSTFKVLLCGAVLSRVDAGQEQLGRRIHYSQNDLVEYS
                     PVTEKHLTDGMTVRELCSAAITMSDNTAANLLLTTIGGPKELTAFLHNMGDHVTRLDRW
                     EPELNEAIPNDERDTTMPVAMATTLRKLLTGELLTLASRQQLIDWMEADKVAGPLLRSA
                     LPAGWFIADKSGAGERGSRGIIAALGPDGKPSRIVVIYTTGSQATMDERNRQIAEIGAS
                     LIKHW"
     primer_bind     complement(5410..5429)
                     /label=Amp-R
                     /note="Ampicillin resistance gene, reverse primer"
     rep_origin      6223..6811
                     /direction=RIGHT
                     /label=ori
                     /note="high-copy-number ColE1/pMB1/pBR322/pUC origin of
                     replication"
     primer_bind     6712..6731
                     /label=pBR322ori-F
                     /note="pBR322 origin, forward primer"
     primer_bind     6965..6982
                     /label=L4440
                     /note="L4440 vector, forward primer"
     primer_bind     7074..7093
                     /label=SV40pro-F
                     /note="SV40 promoter/origin, forward primer"
     protein_bind    7222..7243
                     /label=CAP binding site
                     /bound_moiety="E. coli catabolite activator protein"
                     /note="CAP binding activates transcription in the presence
                     of cAMP."
     promoter        7258..7288
                     /label=lac promoter
                     /note="promoter for the E. coli lac operon"
     protein_bind    7296..7312
                     /label=lac operator
                     /bound_moiety="lac repressor encoded by lacI"
                     /note="The lac repressor binds to the lac operator to
                     inhibit transcription in E. coli. This inhibition can be
                     relieved by adding lactose or
                     isopropyl-beta-D-thiogalactopyranoside (IPTG)."
     primer_bind     7301..7323
                     /label=M13/pUC Reverse
                     /note="In lacZ gene"
     primer_bind     7320..7336
                     /label=M13 rev
                     /note="common sequencing primer, one of multiple similar
                     variants"
     primer_bind     7320..7336
                     /label=M13 Reverse
                     /note="In lacZ gene. Also called M13-rev"
     primer_bind     7386..7405
                     /label=EBV-rev
                     /note="SV40 polyA terminator, reverse primer"
     LTR             7597..8230
                     /label=3' LTR
                     /note="3' long terminal repeat (LTR) from HIV-1"
     misc_feature    8277..8402
                     /label=HIV-1 Psi
                     /note="packaging signal of human immunodeficiency virus
                     type 1"
     misc_feature    8899..9132
                     /label=RRE
                     /note="The Rev response element (RRE) of HIV-1 allows for
                     Rev-dependent mRNA export from the nucleus to the
                     cytoplasm."
     CDS             9317..9361
                     /codon_start=1
                     /product="antigenic peptide corresponding to amino acids
                     655 to 669 of the HIV envelope protein gp41 (Lutje Hulsik
                     et al., 2013)"
                     /label=gp41 peptide
                     /note="recognized by the 2H10 single-chain llama nanobody"
                     /translation="KNEQELLELDKWASL"
     misc_feature    9658..9775
                     /label=cPPT/CTS
                     /note="central polypurine tract and central termination
                     sequence of HIV-1"
     enhancer        9827..141
                     /label=CMV enhancer
                     /note="human cytomegalovirus immediate early enhancer"
ORIGIN
        1 caagtgtatc atatgccaag tacgccccct attgacgtca atgacggtaa atggcccgcc
       61 tggcattatg cccagtacat gaccttatgg gactttccta cttggcagta catctacgta
      121 ttagtcatcg ctattaccat ggtgatgcgg ttttggcagt acatcaatgg gcgtggatag
      181 cggtttgact cacggggatt tccaagtctc caccccattg acgtcaatgg gagtttgttt
      241 tggcaccaaa atcaacggga ctttccaaaa tgtcgtaaca actccgcccc attgacgcaa
      301 atgggcggta ggcgtgtacg gtgggaggtc tatataagca gagctcgttt agtgaaccgt
      361 cagatcgcct ggagacgcca tccacgctgt tttgacctcc atagaagaca ccggcggccg
      421 cagatctctc gaggttgatc taatacgact cactataggg agacccaagc tggctagtta
      481 agctatcaac aagtttgtac aaaaaagcag gctccgcggc cgcccccttc accatgcaca
      541 ggaggagaag caggagctgt cgggaagatc agaagccagt catggatgac cagcgcgacc
      601 ttatctccaa caatgagcaa ctgcccatgc tgggccggcg ccctggggcc ccggagagca
      661 agtgcagccg cggagccctg tacacaggct tttccatcct ggtgactctg ctcctcgctg
      721 gccaggccac caccgcctac ttcctgtacc agcagcaggg ccggctggac aaactgacag
      781 tcacctccca gaacctgcag ctggagaacc tgcgcatgaa gcttcccaag cctcccaagc
      841 ctgtgagcaa gatgcgcatg gccaccccgc tgctgatgca ggcgctgccc atgggagccc
      901 tgccccaggg gcccatgcag aatgccacca agtatggcaa catgacagag gaccatgtga
      961 tgcacctgct ccagaatgct gaccccctga aggtgtaccc gccactgaag gggagcttcc
     1021 cggagaacct gagacacctt aagaacacca tggagaccat agactggaag gtctttgaga
     1081 gctggatgca ccattggctc ctgtttgaaa tgagcaggca ctccttggag caaaagccca
     1141 ctgacgctcc accgaaagat gatttttgga taccagaaac aagtttcata cttactatta
     1201 tagttggaat atttctggtt gttacaatcc cactgacctt tgtctggcat agaagattaa
     1261 agaatcaaaa aagtgccaag gaaggggtga cagtgcttat aaacgaagac aaagagttgg
     1321 ctgagctgcg aggtctggca gccggagtag gcctggctaa tgcctgctat gcaatacata
     1381 ctcttccaac ccaagaggag attgaaaatc ttcctgcctt ccctcgggaa aaactgactc
     1441 tgcgtctctt gctgggaagt ggagcctttg gagaagtgta tgaaggaaca gcagtggaca
     1501 tcttaggagt tggaagtgga gaaatcaaag tagcagtgaa gactttgaag aagggttcca
     1561 cagaccagga gaagattgaa ttcctgaagg aggcacatct gatgagcaaa tttaatcatc
     1621 ccaacattct gaagcagctt ggagtttgtc tgctgaatga accccaatac attatcctgg
     1681 aactgatgga gggaggagac cttcttactt atttgcgtaa agcccggatg gcaacgtttt
     1741 atggtccttt actcaccttg gttgaccttg tagacctgtg tgtagatatt tcaaaaggct
     1801 gtgtctactt ggaacggatg catttcattc acagggatct ggcagctaga aattgctttg
     1861 tttccgtgaa agactatacc agtccacgga tagtgaagat tggagacttt ggactcgcca
     1921 gagacatcta taaaaatgat tactatagaa agagagggga aggcctgctc ccagttcggt
     1981 ggatggctcc agaaagtttg atggatggaa tcttcactac tcaatctgat gtatggtctt
     2041 ttggaattct gatttgggag attttaactc ttggtcatca gccttatcca gctcattcca
     2101 accttgatgt gttaaactat gtgcaaacag gagggagact ggagccacca agaaattgtc
     2161 ctgatgatct gtggaattta atgacccagt gctgggctca agaacccgac caaagaccta
     2221 cttttcatag aattcaggac caacttcagt tattcagaaa ttttttctta aatagcattt
     2281 ataagtccag agatgaagca aacaacagtg gagtcataaa tgaaagcttt gaaggtgaag
     2341 atggcgatgt gatttgtttg aattcagatg acattatgcc agttgcttta atggaaacga
     2401 agaaccgaga agggttaaac tatatggtac ttgctacaga atgtggccaa ggtgaagaaa
     2461 agtctgaggg tcctctaggc tcccaggaat ctgaatcttg tggtctgagg aaagaagaga
     2521 aggaaccaca tgcagacaaa gatttctgcc aagaaaaaca agtggcttac tgcccttctg
     2581 gcaagcctga aggcctgaac tatgcctgtc tcactcacag tggatatgga gatgggtctg
     2641 attaaaaggg tgggcgcgcc gacccagctt tcttgtacaa agtggtttag ctagagggcc
     2701 cgcggttcga actcgaggac tacaaggacg acgatgacaa gtcggccgct ggaggatacc
     2761 cctacgacgt gcccgactac gcctagaatt ccgccccccc ccctaacgtt actggccgaa
     2821 gccgcttgga ataaggccgg tgtgcgtttg tctatatgtt attttccacc atattgccgt
     2881 cttttggcaa tgtgagggcc cggaaacctg gccctgtctt cttgacgagc attcctaggg
     2941 gtctttcccc tctcgccaaa ggaatgcaag gtctgttgaa tgtcgtgaag gaagcagttc
     3001 ctctggaagc ttcttgaaga caaacaacgt ctgtagcgac cctttgcagg cagcggaacc
     3061 ccccacctgg cgacaggtgc ctctgcggcc aaaagccacg tgtataagat acacctgcaa
     3121 aggcggcaca accccagtgc cacgttgtga gttggatagt tgtggaaaga gtcaaatggc
     3181 tctcctcaag cgtattcaac aaggggctga aggatgccca gaaggtaccc cattgtatgg
     3241 gatctgatct ggggcctcgg tgcacatgct ttacatgtgt ttagtcgagg ttaaaaaaac
     3301 gtctaggccc cccgaaccac ggggacgtgg ttttcctttg aaaaacacga tgataatatg
     3361 gccacaacca tgaccgagta caagcccacg gtgcgcctcg ccacccgcga cgacgtcccc
     3421 agggccgtac gcaccctcgc cgccgcgttc gccgactacc ccgccacgcg ccacaccgtc
     3481 gatccggacc gccacatcga gcgggtcacc gagctgcaag aactcttcct cacgcgcgtc
     3541 gggctcgaca tcggcaaggt gtgggtcgcg gacgacggcg ccgcggtggc ggtctggacc
     3601 acgccggaga gcgtcgaagc gggggcggtg ttcgccgaga tcggcccgcg catggccgag
     3661 ttgagcggtt cccggctggc cgcgcagcaa cagatggaag gcctcctggc gccgcaccgg
     3721 cccaaggagc ccgcgtggtt cctggccacc gtcggcgtct cgcccgacca ccagggcaag
     3781 ggtctgggca gcgccgtcgt gctccccgga gtggaggcgg ccgagcgcgc cggggtgccc
     3841 gccttcctgg agacctccgc gccccgcaac ctccccttct acgagcggct cggcttcacc
     3901 gtcaccgccg acgtcgaggt gcccgaagga ccgcgcacct ggtgcatgac ccgcaagccc
     3961 ggtgcctgat gcatcgatgg atcctaatca acctctggat tacaaaattt gtgaaagatt
     4021 gactggtatt cttaactatg ttgctccttt tacgctatgt ggatacgctg ctttaatgcc
     4081 tttgtatcat gctattgctt cccgtatggc tttcattttc tcctccttgt ataaatcctg
     4141 gttgctgtct ctttatgagg agttgtggcc cgttgtcagg caacgtggcg tggtgtgcac
     4201 tgtgtttgct gacgcaaccc ccactggttg gggcattgcc accacctgtc agctcctttc
     4261 cgggactttc gctttccccc tccctattgc cacggcggaa ctcatcgccg cctgccttgc
     4321 ccgctgctgg acaggggctc ggctgttggg cactgacaat tccgtggtgt tgtcggggaa
     4381 atcatcgtcc tttccttggc tgctcgcctg tgttgccacc tggattctgc gcgggacgtc
     4441 cttctgctac gtcccttcgg ccctcaatcc agcggacctt ccttcccgcg gcctgctgcc
     4501 ggctctgcgg cctcttccgc gtcttcgcct tcgccctcag acgagtcgga tctccctttg
     4561 ggccgcctcc ccgcctgaga tcctttaaga ccaatgactt acaaggcagc tgtagatctt
     4621 agccactttt taaaagaaaa ggggggactg gaagggctaa ttcactccca acgaagacaa
     4681 gatctgcttt ttgcttgtac tgggtctctc tggttagacc agatctgagc ctgggagctc
     4741 tctggctaac tagggaaccc actgcttaag cctcaataaa gcttgccttg agtgcttcaa
     4801 gtagtgtgtg cccgtctgtt gtgtgactct ggtaactaga gatccctcag acccttttag
     4861 tcagtgtgga aaatctctag cagtagtagt tcatgtcatc ttattattca gtatttataa
     4921 cttgcaaaga aatgaatatc agagagtgag aggcccgggt taattaagga aagggctaga
     4981 tcattcttga agacgaaagg gcctcgtgat acgcctattt ttataggtta atgtcatgat
     5041 aataatggtt tcttagacgt caggtggcac ttttcgggga aatgtgcgcg gaacccctat
     5101 ttgtttattt ttctaaatac attcaaatat gtatccgctc atgagacaat aaccctgata
     5161 aatgcttcaa taatattgaa aaaggaagag tatgagtatt caacatttcc gtgtcgccct
     5221 tattcccttt tttgcggcat tttgccttcc tgtttttgct cacccagaaa cgctggtgaa
     5281 agtaaaagat gctgaagatc agttgggtgc acgagtgggt tacatcgaac tggatctcaa
     5341 cagcggtaag atccttgaga gttttcgccc cgaagaacgt tttccaatga tgagcacttt
     5401 taaagttctg ctatgtggcg cggtattatc ccgtgttgac gccgggcaag agcaactcgg
     5461 tcgccgcata cactattctc agaatgactt ggttgagtac tcaccagtca cagaaaagca
     5521 tcttacggat ggcatgacag taagagaatt atgcagtgct gccataacca tgagtgataa
     5581 cactgcggcc aacttacttc tgacaacgat cggaggaccg aaggagctaa ccgctttttt
     5641 gcacaacatg ggggatcatg taactcgcct tgatcgttgg gaaccggagc tgaatgaagc
     5701 cataccaaac gacgagcgtg acaccacgat gcctgtagca atggcaacaa cgttgcgcaa
     5761 actattaact ggcgaactac ttactctagc ttcccggcaa caattaatag actggatgga
     5821 ggcggataaa gttgcaggac cacttctgcg ctcggccctt ccggctggct ggtttattgc
     5881 tgataaatct ggagccggtg agcgtgggtc tcgcggtatc attgcagcac tggggccaga
     5941 tggtaagccc tcccgtatcg tagttatcta cacgacgggg agtcaggcaa ctatggatga
     6001 acgaaataga cagatcgctg agataggtgc ctcactgatt aagcattggt aactgtcaga
     6061 ccaagtttac tcatatatac tttagattga tttaaaactt catttttaat ttaaaaggat
     6121 ctaggtgaag atcctttttg ataatctcat gaccaaaatc ccttaacgtg agttttcgtt
     6181 ccactgagcg tcagaccccg tagaaaagat caaaggatct tcttgagatc ctttttttct
     6241 gcgcgtaatc tgctgcttgc aaacaaaaaa accaccgcta ccagcggtgg tttgtttgcc
     6301 ggatcaagag ctaccaactc tttttccgaa ggtaactggc ttcagcagag cgcagatacc
     6361 aaatactgtt cttctagtgt agccgtagtt aggccaccac ttcaagaact ctgtagcacc
     6421 gcctacatac ctcgctctgc taatcctgtt accagtggct gctgccagtg gcgataagtc
     6481 gtgtcttacc gggttggact caagacgata gttaccggat aaggcgcagc ggtcgggctg
     6541 aacggggggt tcgtgcacac agcccagctt ggagcgaacg acctacaccg aactgagata
     6601 cctacagcgt gagctatgag aaagcgccac gcttcccgaa gggagaaagg cggacaggta
     6661 tccggtaagc ggcagggtcg gaacaggaga gcgcacgagg gagcttccag ggggaaacgc
     6721 ctggtatctt tatagtcctg tcgggtttcg ccacctctga cttgagcgtc gatttttgtg
     6781 atgctcgtca ggggggcgga gcctatggaa aaacgccagc aacgcggcct ttttacggtt
     6841 cctggccttt tgctggcctt ttgctcacat gttctttcct gcgttatccc ctgattctgt
     6901 ggataaccgt attaccgcct ttgagtgagc tgataccgct cgccgcagcc gaacgaccga
     6961 gcgcagcgag tcagtgagcg aggaagcgga agagcgccca atacgcaaac cgcctctccc
     7021 cgcgcgttgg ccgattcatt aatgcagcaa gctcatggct gactaatttt ttttatttat
     7081 gcagaggccg aggccgcctc ggcctctgag ctattccaga agtagtgagg aggctttttt
     7141 ggaggcctag gcttttgcaa aaagctcccc gtggcacgac aggtttcccg actggaaagc
     7201 gggcagtgag cgcaacgcaa ttaatgtgag ttagctcact cattaggcac cccaggcttt
     7261 acactttatg cttccggctc gtatgttgtg tggaattgtg agcggataac aatttcacac
     7321 aggaaacagc tatgacatga ttacgaattt cacaaataaa gcattttttt cactgcattc
     7381 tagttgtggt ttgtccaaac tcatcaatgt atcttatcat gtctggatca actggataac
     7441 tcaagctaac caaaatcatc ccaaacttcc caccccatac cctattacca ctgccaatta
     7501 cctgtggttt catttactct aaacctgtga ttcctctgaa ttattttcat tttaaagaaa
     7561 ttgtatttgt taaatatgta ctacaaactt agtagttgga agggctaatt cactcccaaa
     7621 gaagacaaga tatccttgat ctgtggatct accacacaca aggctacttc cctgattagc
     7681 agaactacac accagggcca ggggtcagat atccactgac ctttggatgg tgctacaagc
     7741 tagtaccagt tgagccagat aaggtagaag aggccaataa aggagagaac accagcttgt
     7801 tacaccctgt gagcctgcat gggatggatg acccggagag agaagtgtta gagtggaggt
     7861 ttgacagccg cctagcattt catcacgtgg cccgagagct gcatccggag tacttcaaga
     7921 actgctgata tcgagcttgc tacaagggac tttccgctgg ggactttcca gggaggcgtg
     7981 gcctgggcgg gactggggag tggcgagccc tcagatcctg catataagca gctgcttttt
     8041 gcctgtactg ggtctctctg gttagaccag atctgagcct gggagctctc tggctaacta
     8101 gggaacccac tgcttaagcc tcaataaagc ttgccttgag tgcttcaagt agtgtgtgcc
     8161 cgtctgttgt gtgactctgg taactagaga tccctcagac ccttttagtc agtgtggaaa
     8221 atctctagca gtggcgcccg aacagggact tgaaagcgaa agggaaacca gaggagctct
     8281 ctcgacgcag gactcggctt gctgaagcgc gcacggcaag aggcgagggg cggcgactgg
     8341 tgagtacgcc aaaaattttg actagcggag gctagaagga gagagatggg tgcgagagcg
     8401 tcagtattaa gcgggggaga attagatcgc gatgggaaaa aattcggtta aggccagggg
     8461 gaaagaaaaa atataaatta aaacatatag tatgggcaag cagggagcta gaacgattcg
     8521 cagttaatcc tggcctgtta gaaacatcag aaggctgtag acaaatactg ggacagctac
     8581 aaccatccct tcagacagga tcagaagaac ttagatcatt atataataca gtagcaaccc
     8641 tctattgtgt gcatcaaagg atagagataa aagacaccaa ggaagcttta gacaagatag
     8701 aggaagagca aaacaaaagt aagaccaccg cacagcaagc ggccggccgc tgatcttcag
     8761 acctggagga ggagatatga gggacaattg gagaagtgaa ttatataaat ataaagtagt
     8821 aaaaattgaa ccattaggag tagcacccac caaggcaaag agaagagtgg tgcagagaga
     8881 aaaaagagca gtgggaatag gagctttgtt ccttgggttc ttgggagcag caggaagcac
     8941 tatgggcgca gcgtcaatga cgctgacggt acaggccaga caattattgt ctggtatagt
     9001 gcagcagcag aacaatttgc tgatggctat tgaggcgcaa cagcatctgt tgcaactcac
     9061 agtctggggc atcaagcagc tccaggcaag aatcctggct gtggaaagat acctaaagga
     9121 tcaacagctc ctggggattt tgggttgctc tggaaaactc atttgcacca ctgctgtgcc
     9181 ttggaatgct agttggagta ataaatctct ggaacagatt tggaatcaca cgacctggat
     9241 ggagtgggac agagaaatta acaattacac aagcttaata cactccttaa ttgaagaatc
     9301 gcaaaaccag caagaaaaga atgaacaaga attattggaa ttagataaat gggcaagttt
     9361 gtggaattgg tttaacataa caaattggct gtggtatata aaattattca taatgatagt
     9421 aggaggcttg gtaggtttaa gaatagtttt tgctgtactt tctatagtga atagagttag
     9481 gcagggatat tcaccattat cgtttcagac ccacctccca accccgaggg gacccgacag
     9541 gcccgaagga atagaagaag aaggtggaga gagagacaga gacagatcca ttcgattagt
     9601 gaacggatct cgacggtatc gccgaattaa ttcacaaatg gcagtattca tccacaattt
     9661 taaaagaaaa ggggggattg gggggtacag tgcagggaaa agaatagtag acataatagc
     9721 aacagacata caaactaaag aattacaaaa acaaattaca aaaattcaaa attttcgggt
     9781 ttattacagg gacagcagag atccagtttg gactagtgga gttccgcgtt acataactta
     9841 cggtaaatgg cccgcctggc tgaccgccca acgacccccg cccattgacg tcaataatga
     9901 cgtatgttcc catagtaacg ccaataggga ctttccattg acgtcaatgg gtggagtatt
     9961 tacggtaaac tgcccacttg gcagtacat
//
